>Addgene plasmid #227483 | pk335-CARGO-6mer-30kb-DSF | addgene full sequence | sequence record 452272 | Addgene NGS Result
TTGAGATCCTTTTTTTCTGCGCGTAATCTGCTGCTTGCAAACAAAAAAACCACCGCTACCAGCGGTGGTT
TGTTTGCCGGATCAAGAGCTACCAACTCTTTTTCCGAAGGTAACTGGCTTCAGCAGAGCGCAGATACCAA
ATACTGTTCTTCTAGTGTAGCCGTAGTTAGGCCACCACTTCAAGAACTCTGTAGCACCGCCTACATACCT
CGCTCTGCTAATCCTGTTACCAGTGGCTGCTGCCAGTGGCGATAAGTCGTGTCTTACCGGGTTGGACTCA
AGACGATAGTTACCGGATAAGGCGCAGCGGTCGGGCTGAACGGGGGGTTCGTGCACACAGCCCAGCTTGG
AGCGAACGACCTACACCGAACTGAGATACCTACAGCGTGAGCTATGAGAAAGCGCCACGCTTCCCGAAGG
GAGAAAGGCGGACAGGTATCCGGTAAGCGGCAGGGTCGGAACAGGAGAGCGCACGAGGGAGCTTCCAGGG
GGAAACGCCTGGTATCTTTATAGTCCTGTCGGGTTTCGCCACCTCTGACTTGAGCGTCGATTTTTGTGAT
GCTCGTCAGGGGGGCGGAGCCTATGGAAAAACGCCAGCAACGCGGCCTTTTTACGGTTCCTGGCCTTTTG
CTGGCCTTTTGCTCACATGTGTTTAAGAGCTATGCTGGAAACAGCATAGCAAGTTTAAATAAGGCTAGTC
CGTTATCAACTTGAAAAAGTGGCACCGAGTCGGTGCTTTTTTTCTCGAGTACTAGGATCCATTAGGCTTT
CCCATGATTCCTTCATATTTGCATATACGATACAAGGCTGTTAGAGAGATAATTGGAATTAATTTGACTG
TAAACACAAAGATATTAGTACAAAATACGTGACGTAGAAAGTAATAATTTCTTGGGTAGTTTGCAGTTTT
AAAATTATGTTTTAAAATGGACTATCATATGCTTACCGTAACTTGAAAGTATTTCGATTTCTTGGCTTTA
TATATCTTGTGGAAAGGACGAAACACCGCCTTGCCTAAGACCAACAGTGTTTAAGAGCTATGCTGGAAAC
AGCATAGCAAGTTTAAATAAGGCTAGTCCGTTATCAACTTGAAAAAGTGGCACCGAGTCGGTGCTTTTTT
TCTCGAGTACTAGGATCCATTAGGCTTTCCCATGATTCCTTCATATTTGCATATACGATACAAGGCTGTT
AGAGAGATAATTGGAATTAATTTGACTGTAAACACAAAGATATTAGTACAAAATACGTGACGTAGAAAGT
AATAATTTCTTGGGTAGTTTGCAGTTTTAAAATTATGTTTTAAAATGGACTATCATATGCTTACCGTAAC
TTGAAAGTATTTCGATTTCTTGGCTTTATATATCTTGTGGAAAGGACGAAACACCGAGTGCAAATGAACC
TCCCCCGTTTAAGAGCTATGCTGGAAACAGCATAGCAAGTTTAAATAAGGCTAGTCCGTTATCAACTTGA
AAAAGTGGCACCGAGTCGGTGCTTTTTTTCTCGAGTACTAGGATCCATTAGGCTTTCCCATGATTCCTTC
ATATTTGCATATACGATACAAGGCTGTTAGAGAGATAATTGGAATTAATTTGACTGTAAACACAAAGATA
TTAGTACAAAATACGTGACGTAGAAAGTAATAATTTCTTGGGTAGTTTGCAGTTTTAAAATTATGTTTTA
AAATGGACTATCATATGCTTACCGTAACTTGAAAGTATTTCGATTTCTTGGCTTTATATATCTTGTGGAA
AGGACGAAACACCGGATGCTGCTGAGTCTACTATGTTTAAGAGCTATGCTGGAAACAGCATAGCAAGTTT
AAATAAGGCTAGTCCGTTATCAACTTGAAAAAGTGGCACCGAGTCGGTGCTTTTTTTCTCGAGTACTAGG
ATCCATTAGGCTTTCCCATGATTCCTTCATATTTGCATATACGATACAAGGCTGTTAGAGAGATAATTGG
AATTAATTTGACTGTAAACACAAAGATATTAGTACAAAATACGTGACGTAGAAAGTAATAATTTCTTGGG
TAGTTTGCAGTTTTAAAATTATGTTTTAAAATGGACTATCATATGCTTACCGTAACTTGAAAGTATTTCG
ATTTCTTGGCTTTATATATCTTGTGGAAAGGACGAAACACCGGAAAGGCTGGCGGAAACCACGTTTAAGA
GCTATGCTGGAAACAGCATAGCAAGTTTAAATAAGGCTAGTCCGTTATCAACTTGAAAAAGTGGCACCGA
GTCGGTGCTTTTTTTCTCGAGTACTAGGATCCATTAGGCTTTCCCATGATTCCTTCATATTTGCATATAC
GATACAAGGCTGTTAGAGAGATAATTGGAATTAATTTGACTGTAAACACAAAGATATTAGTACAAAATAC
GTGACGTAGAAAGTAATAATTTCTTGGGTAGTTTGCAGTTTTAAAATTATGTTTTAAAATGGACTATCAT
ATGCTTACCGTAACTTGAAAGTATTTCGATTTCTTGGCTTTATATATCTTGTGGAAAGGACGAAACACCG
CTCTGAGCACACCCCCAGGGGTTTAAGAGCTATGCTGGAAACAGCATAGCAAGTTTAAATAAGGCTAGTC
CGTTATCAACTTGAAAAAGTGGCACCGAGTCGGTGCTTTTTTTCTCGAGTACTAGGATCCATTAGGCTTT
CCCATGATTCCTTCATATTTGCATATACGATACAAGGCTGTTAGAGAGATAATTGGAATTAATTTGACTG
TAAACACAAAGATATTAGTACAAAATACGTGACGTAGAAAGTAATAATTTCTTGGGTAGTTTGCAGTTTT
AAAATTATGTTTTAAAATGGACTATCATATGCTTACCGTAACTTGAAAGTATTTCGATTTCTTGGCTTTA
TATATCTTGTGGAAAGGACGAAACACCGCCACAGAGCCAGCTACTTGCGTTTAAGAGCTATGCTGGAAAC
AGCATAGCAAGTTTAAATAAGGCTAGTCCGTTATCAACTTGAAAAAGTGGCACCGAGTCGGTGCTTTTTT
TCTCGAGTACTAGGATCCATTAGGCTTTCCCATGATTCCTTCATATTTGCATATACGATACAAGGCTGTT
AGAGAGATAATTGGAATTAATTTGACTGTAAACACAAAGATATTAGTACAAAATACGTGACGTAGAAAGT
AATAATTTCTTGGGTAGTTTGCAGTTTTAAAATTATGTTTTAAAATGGACTATCATATGCTTACCGTAAC
TTGAAAGTATTTCGATTTCTTGGCTTTATATATCTTGTGGAAAGGACGAAACACCGTTTTTTTTCTAGAG
GTACCCGTTACATAACTTACGGTAAATGGCCCGCCTGGCTGACCGCCCAACGACCCCCGCCCATTGACGT
CAATAGTAACGCCAATAGGGACTTTCCATTGACGTCAATGGGTGGAGTATTTACGGTAAACTGCCCACTT
GGCAGTACATCAAGTGTATCATATGCCAAGTACGCCCCCTATTGACGTCAATGACGGTAAATGGCCCGCC
TGGCATTGTGCCCAGTACATGACCTTATGGGACTTTCCTACTTGGCAGTACATCTACGTATTAGTCATCG
CTATTACCATGGTCGAGGTGAGCCCCACGTTCTGCTTCACTCTCCCCATCTCCCCCCCCTCCCCACCCCC
AATTTTGTATTTATTTATTTTTTAATTATTTTGTGCAGCGATGGGGGCGGGGGGGGGGGGGGGGGGCGCG
CGCSAGGGGGGGGGGGGGGGGGSGAGGGGSGGGGSGGGGSGAGGCGGAGAGGTGCGGCGGCAGCCAATCA
GAGCGGCGCGCTCCGAAAGTTTCCTTTTATGGCGAGGCGGCGGCGGCGGCGGCCCTATAAAAAGCGAAGC
GCGCGGCGGGCGGGAGTCGCTGCGCGCTGCCTTCGCCCCGTGCCCCGCTCCGCCGCCGCCTCGCGCCGCC
CGCCCCGGCTCTGACTGACCGCGTTACTCCCACAGGTGAGCGGGCGGGACGGCCCTTCTCCTCCGGGCTG
TAATTAGCTGAGCAAGAGGTAAGGGTTTAAGGGATGGTTGGTTGGTGGGGTATTAATGTTTAATTACCTG
GAGCACCTGCCTGAAATCACTTTTTTTCAGGTTGGACCGGTGCCACCATGAGCGAGCTGATTAAGGAGAA
CATGCACATGAAGCTGTACATGGAGGGCACCGTGGACAACCATCACTTCAAGTGCACATCCGAGGGCGAA
GGCAAGCCCTACGAGGGCACCCAGACCATGAGAATCAAGGTGGTCGAGGGCGGCCCTCTCCCCTTCGCCT
TCGACATCCTGGCTACTAGCTTCCTCTACGGCAGCAAGACCTTCATCAACCACACCCAGGGCATCCCCGA
CTTCTTCAAGCAGTCCTTCCCTGAGGGCTTCACATGGGAGAGAGTCACCACATACGATGACGGGGGCGTG
CTGACCGCTACCCAGGACACCAGCCTCCAGGACGGCTGCCTCATCTACAACGTCAAGATCAGAGGGGTGA
ACTTCACATCCAACGGCCCTGTGATGCAGAAGAAAACACTCGGCTGGGAGGCCTTCACCGAGACGCTGTA
CCCCGCTGACGGCGGCCTGGAAGGCAGAAACGACATGGCCCTGAAGCTCGTGGGCGGGAGCCATCTGATC
GCAAACATCAAGACCACATATAGATCCAAGAAACCCGCTAAGAACCTCAAGATGCCTGGCGTCTACTATG
TGGACTACAGACTGGAAAGAATCAAGGAGGCCAACAACGAAACCTACGTCGAGCAGCACGAGGTGGCAGT
GGCCAGATACTGCGACCTCCCTAGCAAACTGGGGCACAAGCTTAATTAAGAATTCCTAGAGCTCGCTGAT
CAGCCTCGACTGTGCCTTCTAGTTGCCAGCCATCTGTTGTTTGCCCCTCCCCCGTGCCTTCCTTGACCCT
GGAAGGTGCCACTCCCACTGTCCTTTCCTAATAAAATGAGGAAATTGCATCGCATTGTCTGAGTAGGTGT
CATTCTATTCTGGGGGGTGGGGTGGGGCAGGACAGCAAGGGGGAGGATTGGGAAGAGAATAGCAGGCATG
CTGGGGAGCTCTCGAAGCCGCGGTGCGGGTGCCAGGGCGTGCCCTTGGGCTCCCCGGGCGCGTACTCCAC
CTCACCCATCGCAGGAACCCCTAGTGATGGAGTTGGCCACTCCCTCTCTGCGCGCTCGCTCGCTCACTGA
GGCCGGGCGACCAAAGGTCGCCCGACGCCCGGGCTTTGCCCGGGCGGCCTCAGTGAGCGAGCGAGCGCGC
AGCTGCCTGCAGGGGCGCCTGATGCGGTATTTTCTCCTTACGCATCTGTGCGGTATTTCACACCGCATA
[95 nt withheld, positions 5320-5414]
T
[46 nt withheld, positions 5416-5461]
C
[141 nt withheld, positions 5463-5603]
CCTTTGACGTTGGAGTCCACGTTCTTT
[37 nt withheld, positions 5631-5667]
ACTCTATCTCGGGCTATTCTTTTGATTTATAAGGGATTTTGCCGATTTCGGTCTATTGGTTAAAAAATGA
GCTGATTTAACAAAAATTTAACGCGAATTTTAACAAAATATTAACGTTTACAATTTTATGGTGCACTCTC
AGTACAATCTGCTCTGATGCCGCATAGTGCTTTTCCCAAGGCAGTCTGGAGCATGCGCTTTAGCAGCCCC
GCTGGGCACTTGGCGCTACACAAGTGGCCTCTGGCCTCGCACACATTCCACATCCACCGGTAGGCGCCAA
CCGGCTCCGTTCTTTGGTGGCCCCTTCGCGCCACCTTCTACTCCTCCCCTAGTCAGGAAGTTCCCCCCCG
CCCCGCAGCTCGCGTCGTGCAGGACGTGACAAATGGAAGTAGCACGTCTCACTAGTCTCGTGCAGATGGA
CAGCACCGCTGAGCAATGGAAGCGGGTAGGCCTTTGGGGCAGCGGCCAATAGCAGCTTTGCTCCTTCGCT
TTCTGGGCTCAGAGGCTGGGAAGGGGTGGGTCCGGGGGCGGGCTCAGGGGCGGGCTCAGGGGCGGGGCGG
GCGCCCGAAGGTCCTCCGGAGGCCCGGCATTCTGCACGCTTCAAAAGCGCACGTCTGCCGCGCTGTTCTC
CTCTTCCTCATCTCCGGGCCTTTCGACCGATCATCAAGCTGCACGTGTTGACAATTAATCATCGGCATAG
TATATCGGCATAGTATAATACGACTCACTATAGGAGGGCCACCATGGGATCGGCCATTGAACAAGATGGA
TTGCACGCAGGTTCTCCGGCCGCTTGGGTGGAGAGGCTATTCGGCTATGACTGGGCACAACAGACAATCG
GCTGCTCTGATGCCGCCGTGTTCCGGCTGTCAGCGCAGGGGCGCCCGGTTCTTTTTGTCAAGACCGACCT
GTCCGGTGCCCTGAATGAACTGCAGGACGAGGCAGCGCGGCTATCGTGGCTGGCCACGACGGGCGTTCCT
TGCGCAGCTGTGCTCGACGTTGTCACTGAAGCGGGAAGGGACTGGCTGCTATTGGGCGAAGTGCCGGGGC
AGGATCTCCTGTCATCTCACCTTGCTCCTGCCGAGAAAGTATCCATCATGGCTGATGCAATGCGGCGGCT
GCATACGCTTGATCCGGCTACCTGCCCATTCGACCACCAAGCGAAACATCGCATCGAGCGAGCACGTACT
CGGATGGAAGCCGGTCTTGTCGATCAGGATGATCTGGACGAAGAGCATCAGGGGCTCGCGCCAGCCGAAC
TGTTCGCCAGGCTCAAGGCGCGCATGCCCGACGGCGAGGATCTCGTCGTGACCCATGGCGATGCCTGCTT
GCCGAATATCATGGTGGAAAATGGCCGCTTTTCTGGATTCATCGACTGTGGCCGGCTGGGTGTGGCGGAC
CGCTATCAGGACATAGCGTTGGCTACCCGTGATATTGCTGAAGAGCTTGGCGGCGAATGGGCTGACCGCT
TCCTCGTGCTTTACGGTATCGCCGCTCCCGATTCGCAGCGCATCGCCTTCTATCGCCTTCTTGACGAGTT
CTTCTGATCGAGAAATTGATGATCTATTAAACAATAAAGACGTCCACATGGAAGTGCAAACTATTAACTG
GCGAACTACTTACTCTAGCTTCCCGGCAACAATTAATAGACTGGATGGAGGCGGATAAAGTTGCAGGACC
ACTTCTGCGCTCGGCCCTTCCGGCTGGCTGGTTTATTGCTGATAAATCTGGAGCCGGTGAGCGTGGAAGC
CGCGGTATCATTGCAGCACTGGGGCCAGATGGTAAGCCCTCCCGTATCGTAGTTATCTACACGACGGGGA
GTCAGGCAACTATGGATGAACGAAATAGACAGATCGCTGAGATAGGTGCCTCACTGATTAAGCATTGGTA
ACTGTCAGACCAAGTTTACTCATATATACTTTAGATTGATTTAAAACTTCATTTTTAATTTAAAAGGATC
TAGGTGAAGATCCTTTTTGATAATCTCATGACCAAAATCCCTTAACGTGAGTTTTCGTTCCACTGAGCGT
CAGACCCCGTAGAAAAGATCAAAGGATCTTC
Features (pLannotate 1.2.2; 30 found; start..end, strand, type, name):
      1..589     +  rep_origin     ori: high-copy-number ColE1/pMB1/pBR322/pUC origin of replication
    669..736     +  misc_RNA       tracrRNA (fragment): trans-activating CRISPR RNA for the Streptococcus pyogenes CRISPR/Cas9 system
    768..999     +  promoter       U6 promoter: RNA polymerase III promoter for human U6 snRNA
   1047..1114    +  misc_RNA       tracrRNA (fragment): trans-activating CRISPR RNA for the Streptococcus pyogenes CRISPR/Cas9 system
   1146..1377    +  promoter       U6 promoter: RNA polymerase III promoter for human U6 snRNA
   1425..1492    +  misc_RNA       tracrRNA (fragment): trans-activating CRISPR RNA for the Streptococcus pyogenes CRISPR/Cas9 system
   1524..1755    +  promoter       U6 promoter: RNA polymerase III promoter for human U6 snRNA
   1803..1870    +  misc_RNA       tracrRNA (fragment): trans-activating CRISPR RNA for the Streptococcus pyogenes CRISPR/Cas9 system
   1902..2133    +  promoter       U6 promoter: RNA polymerase III promoter for human U6 snRNA
   2181..2248    +  misc_RNA       tracrRNA (fragment): trans-activating CRISPR RNA for the Streptococcus pyogenes CRISPR/Cas9 system
   2280..2511    +  promoter       U6 promoter: RNA polymerase III promoter for human U6 snRNA
   2559..2626    +  misc_RNA       tracrRNA (fragment): trans-activating CRISPR RNA for the Streptococcus pyogenes CRISPR/Cas9 system
   2658..2889    +  promoter       U6 promoter: RNA polymerase III promoter for human U6 snRNA
   2937..3004    +  misc_RNA       tracrRNA (fragment): trans-activating CRISPR RNA for the Streptococcus pyogenes CRISPR/Cas9 system
   3036..3267    +  promoter       U6 promoter: RNA polymerase III promoter for human U6 snRNA
   3296..3581    +  enhancer       CMV enhancer: human cytomegalovirus immediate early enhancer; contains an 18-bp deletion relative to the standard CMV enhancer
   3583..3862    +  promoter       chicken β-actin promoter: No description available
   3863..4090    +  intron         hybrid intron: hybrid between chicken β-actin (CBA) and minute virus of mice (MMV) introns (Gray et al., 2011)
   4108..4809    +  CDS            TagBFP: monomeric blue fluorescent protein mammalian codon-optimized
   4840..4951    +  polyA_signal   bGH poly(A) signal: bovine growth hormone polyadenylation signal
   5051..5120    +  protein_bind   attB: attB site for the φC31 integrase (Groth et al., 2000) phage φC31 integrase
   5123..5263    +  repeat_region  AAV2 ITR: inverted terminal repeat of adeno-associated virus serotype 2 inverted
   5268..5319    -  misc_feature   bom (fragment): basis of mobility region from pBR322
   5338..5793    +  rep_origin     f1 ori (sequence partly withheld): f1 bacteriophage origin of replication; arrow indicates direction of (+) strand synthesis
   5794..5835    -  misc_feature   bom (fragment): basis of mobility region from pBR322
   5836..6322    +  promoter       PGK promoter: mouse phosphoglycerate kinase 1 promoter
   6344..6391    +  promoter       EM7 promoter: synthetic bacterial promoter&nbsp
   6411..7214    +  CDS            NeoR/KanR: aminoglycoside phosphotransferase from Tn5; aph(3')-II (or nptII); confers resistance to neomycin, kanamycin, and G418 (Geneticin®)
   7218..7254    +  polyA_signal   PGK poly(A) signal (fragment): mouse phosphoglycerate kinase 1 polyadenylation signal
   7263..7557    +  CDS            bla(M) (fragment): β-lactamase lacking the signal sequence; bla(M); allows cytosolic expression of β-lactamase
