[The description below was written by a language model from this plasmid's Addgene catalogue record and pLannotate feature annotations shown in this document.]
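Description:
pk335-CARGO-6mer-30kb-DSF is a 7.7 kb mammalian CRISPR guide-expression plasmid built on the pk335-BFP backbone. It carries a "CARGO" array of six guide RNAs that direct Streptococcus pyogenes Cas9 or dCas9 to the mouse Prdm8-Fgf5 locus, at a site about 30 kb downstream of Fgf5. No Cas9 or dCas9 coding sequence is annotated, so the nuclease or dCas9 effector has to be supplied separately. The feature table shows a tandem series of human U6 RNA polymerase III promoters alternating with S. pyogenes guide scaffold (tracrRNA-derived) segments. Each guide is therefore transcribed as its own unit, with a short gap between promoter and scaffold where the spacer would sit. Seven U6 promoters and seven scaffold fragments are annotated, because the array begins with a scaffold and ends with a promoter. This count exceeds the six guides recorded, and the record does not explain how the terminal elements are used.

Downstream of the array, a CMV enhancer, chicken β-actin promoter and hybrid intron drive TagBFP with a bGH polyadenylation signal, so transfected cells can be identified or sorted by blue fluorescence. A dual PGK/EM7 promoter drives the Tn5 NeoR/KanR gene, which gives G418 selection in mammalian cells and kanamycin selection in bacteria. The plasmid replicates from a high-copy ColE1/pUC origin and is propagated in a recombination-deficient strain, which fits the highly repetitive array.

Other annotated elements are a φC31 attB site, which could allow integrase-mediated genomic insertion, a single AAV2 ITR, an f1 origin and a truncated β-lactamase fragment. The last three appear to be backbone remnants. Delivering several guides to one region concentrates Cas9 or dCas9 there, and the associated study concerns how long-range transcriptional regulation scales with genomic distance.
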