Addgene plasmid #227483: pk335-CARGO-6mer-30kb-DSF
Purpose: 6-mer gRNA array targeting Sp dCas9/Cas9 to the Prdm8-Fgf5 locus
Depositing lab: Joanna Wysocka. Depositing organization: Stanford University. Publication: Long-range regulation of transcription scales with genomic distance in a gene-specific manner. Jensen CL, Chen LF, Swigut T, Crocker OJ, Yao D, Bassik MC, Ferrell JE Jr, Boettiger AN, Wysocka J. Mol Cell. 2025 Jan 16;85(2):347-361.e7. doi: 10.1016/j.molcel.2024.10.021. Epub 2024 Dec 2. PubMed 39626660.
Backbone
  Vector backbone: pk335-BFP
  Vector type: CRISPR
  Selectable markers: Neomycin (select with G418) ; TagBFP
Growth in bacteria
  Bacterial resistance: Kanamycin, 50 μg/mL
  Growth temperature: 37°C
  Growth strain: NEB Stable
  Copy number: High Copy
Gene/Insert
  Gene/Insert name: CARGO to 30kb Downstream Fgf5 (alt name: CARGO30)
  gRNA/shRNA sequence: CCTTGCCTAAGACCAACAGT, AGTGCAAATGAACCTCCCCC, GATGCTGCTGAGTCTACTAT, GAAAGGCTGGCGGAAACCAC, CTCTGAGCACACCCCCAGGG, CCACAGAGCCAGCTACTTGC
  Species: M. musculus (mouse), Synthetic
  Cloning method: Other
Terms and licenses: Academic/Nonprofit Terms; Industry Terms: Not Available to Industry
How to cite: pk335-CARGO-6mer-30kb-DSF was a gift from Joanna Wysocka (Addgene plasmid # 227483 ; http://n2t.net/addgene:227483 ; RRID:Addgene_227483)
